Addgene plasmid #106447: mOPN-pcDNA
Purpose: Mammalian expression of murine osteopontin
Depositing lab: Georg Weber. Depositing organization: Tufts Medical Center. Publication: Growth factor signaling induces metastasis genes in transformed cells: molecular connection between Akt kinase and osteopontin in breast cancer. Zhang G, He B, Weber GF. Mol Cell Biol. 2003 Sep . 23(18):6507-19. 10.1128/MCB.23.18.6507-6519.2003 PubMed 12944477.
Backbone
  Vector backbone: pcDNA3
  Vector type: Mammalian Expression
Growth in bacteria
  Bacterial resistance: Ampicillin, 100 μg/mL
  Growth temperature: 37°C
  Growth strain: DH5alpha
  Copy number: High Copy
Gene/Insert
  Gene/Insert name: osteopontin
  Species: M. musculus (mouse)
  Entrez Gene: Spp1 (a.k.a. 2AR, Apl-1, BNSP, BSPI, Bsp, ETA-1, Eta, OP, Opn, Opnl, Ric, Spp-1)
  Cloning method: Unknown
Terms and licenses: Academic/Nonprofit Terms; Industry Terms: Not Available to Industry
Depositor comments: Depositor notes S271C found during QC not of concern for function
How to cite: mOPN-pcDNA was a gift from Georg Weber (Addgene plasmid # 106447 ; http://n2t.net/addgene:106447 ; RRID:Addgene_106447)
