[The description below was written by a language model from this plasmid's Addgene catalogue record and pLannotate feature annotations shown in this document.]
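Description:
mOPN-pcDNA is a mammalian expression plasmid built on the pcDNA3 backbone that carries the mouse osteopontin coding sequence (Spp1, also known as Eta-1 or OPN). The sequenced record is about 5.9 kb. It is propagated in E. coli as a high-copy plasmid through a ColE1/pUC-type origin and selected with ampicillin via the β-lactamase gene. An f1 bacteriophage origin is also present, which in principle allows single-stranded DNA production.

The Spp1 open reading frame sits downstream of the human cytomegalovirus immediate-early enhancer and promoter and is followed by the bovine growth hormone polyadenylation signal, giving strong constitutive transcription in transfected mammalian cells. A T7 promoter lies between the CMV promoter and the insert and can serve for in vitro transcription or as a sequencing priming site. No epitope tag or reporter is annotated, so the protein appears to be expressed in untagged form. A separate cassette, in the opposite orientation, places the Tn5 neomycin/kanamycin phosphotransferase gene under the SV40 enhancer/early promoter with an HSV TK polyadenylation signal, permitting G418 selection of stable transfectants. The automated annotation also reports several short fragments (an HIV-1 LTR piece, a partial ble sequence, and partial SV40, bGH poly(A) and AmpR promoter matches). These are most likely backbone remnants or incidental matches rather than functional elements.

The depositor notes that an S271C substitution found during quality-control sequencing is not considered to affect function. The cloning method is not recorded. The plasmid is intended for overexpressing murine osteopontin in mammalian cells, and the associated publication concerns growth factor signalling, Akt kinase and osteopontin as a metastasis gene in breast cancer.
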