Features (pLannotate 1.2.2; 17 found; start..end, strand, type, name):
      1..380     +  enhancer       CMV enhancer: human cytomegalovirus immediate early enhancer
    381..584     +  promoter       CMV promoter: human cytomegalovirus (CMV) immediate early promoter
    580..613     +  LTR            5' LTR (truncated) (fragment): truncated 5' long terminal repeat (LTR) from HIV-1
    629..647     +  promoter       T7 promoter: promoter for bacteriophage T7 RNA polymerase
    706..1587    +  CDS            Spp1: OSTP_MOUSE - Also known as Eta-1, Op, Spp-1. Experimental evidence at protein level: Swiss-Prot protein existence level 1. Acts as a cytokine involved in enhancing production of interferon-gamma and interleukin-12 and reducing production of interleukin-10 and is essential in the pathway that leads to type I immunity. From Mus musculus (Mouse).
   1690..1914    +  polyA_signal   bGH poly(A) signal: bovine growth hormone polyadenylation signal
   1918..1936    +  promoter       SV40 promoter (fragment): SV40 enhancer and early promoter
   2046..2634    -  rep_origin     ori: high-copy-number ColE1/pMB1/pBR322/pUC origin of replication
   2856..2872    +  polyA_signal   bGH poly(A) signal (fragment): bovine growth hormone polyadenylation signal
   2963..3010    -  polyA_signal   HSV TK poly(A) signal: herpes simplex virus thymidine kinase polyadenylation signal (Cole and Stacy, 1985)
   3069..3221    -  CDS            ble (fragment): BLE_KLEPN - Experimental evidence at protein level: Swiss-Prot protein existence level 1. Binding protein with a strong affinity to the bleomycin family of antibiotics. Binds to CL990; an antimitotic-antibiotic compound. From Klebsiella pneumoniae.
   3242..4036    -  CDS            NeoR/KanR: aminoglycoside phosphotransferase from Tn5; aph(3')-II (or nptII); confers resistance to neomycin, kanamycin, and G418 (Geneticin®)
   4071..4428    -  promoter       SV40 promoter: SV40 enhancer and early promoter
   4430..4447    -  promoter       AmpR promoter (fragment): bla
   4488..5348    -  CDS            AmpR: β-lactamase; bla; confers resistance to ampicillin, carbenicillin, and related antibiotics
   5349..5453    -  promoter       AmpR promoter: bla
   5480..5908    +  rep_origin     f1 ori (sequence partly withheld): f1 bacteriophage origin of replication; arrow indicates direction of (+) strand synthesis
>Addgene plasmid #106447 | mOPN-pcDNA | addgene full sequence | sequence record 207739 | Addgene NGS Result
GACATTGATTATTGACTAGTTATTAATAGTAATCAATTACGGGGTCATTAGTTCATAGCCCATATATGGA
GTTCCGCGTTACATAACTTACGGTAAATGGCCCGCCTGGCTGACCGCCCAACGACCCCCGCCCATTGACG
TCAATAATGACGTATGTTCCCATAGTAACGCCAATAGGGACTTTCCATTGACGTCAATGGGTGGAGTATT
TACGGTAAACTGCCCACTTGGCAGTACATCAAGTGTATCATATGCCAAGTACGCCCCCTATTGACGTCAA
TGACGGTAAATGGCCCGCCTGGCATTATGCCCAGTACATGACCTTATGGGACTTTCCTACTTGGCAGTAC
ATCTACGTATTAGTCATCGCTATTACCATGGTGATGCGGTTTTGGCAGTACATCAATGGGCGTGGATAGC
GGTTTGACTCACGGGGATTTCCAAGTCTCCACCCCATTGACGTCAATGGGAGTTTGTTTTGGCACCAAAA
TCAACGGGACTTTCCAAAATGTCGTAACAACTCCGCCCCATTGACGCAAATGGGCGGTAGGCGTGTACGG
TGGGAGGTCTATATAAGCAGAGCTCTCTGGCTAACTAGAGAACCCACTGCTTACTGGCTTATCGAAATTA
ATACGACTCACTATAGGGAGACCCAAGCTGGCTAGCGTTTAAACTTAAGCTTGGTACCGAGCTCGGATCC
CGACCATGAGATTGGCAGTGATTTGCTTTTGCCTGTTTGGCATTGCCTCCTCCCTCCCGGTGAAAGTGAC
TGATTCTGGCAGCTCAGAGGAGAAGCTTTACAGCCTGCACCCAGATCCTATAGCCACATGGCTGGTGCCT
GACCCATCTCAGAAGCAGAATCTCCTTGCGCCACAGAATGCTGTGTCCTCTGAAGAAAAGGATGACTTTA
AGCAAGAAACTCTTCCAAGCAATTCCAATGAAAGCCATGACCACATGGACGACGATGATGACGATGATGA
TGACGATGGAGACCATGCAGAGAGCGAGGATTCTGTGGACTCGGATGAATCTGACGAATCTCACCATTCG
GATGAGTCTGATGAGACCGTCACTGCTAGTACACAAGCAGACACTTTCACTCCAATCGTCCCTACAGTCG
ATGTCCCCAACGGCCGAGGTGATAGCTTGGCTTATGGACTGAGGTCAAAGTCTAGGAGTTTCCAGGTTTC
TGATGAACAGTATCCTGATGCCACAGATGAGGACCTCACCTCTCACATGAAGAGCGGTGAGTCTAAGGAG
TCCCTCGATGTCATCCCTGTTGCCCAGCTTCTGAGCATGCCCTCTGATCAGGACAACAACGGAAAGGGCA
GCCATGAGTCAAGTCAGCTGGATGAACCAAGTCTGGAAACACACAGACTTGAGCATTCCAAAGAGAGCCA
GGAGAGTGCCGATCAGTCGGATGTGATCGATAGTCAAGCAAGTTCCAAAGCCAGCCTGGAACATCAGAGC
CACAAGTTTCACAGCCACAAGGACAAGCTAGTCCTAGACCCTAAGTGTAAGGAAGATGATAGGTATCTGA
AATTCCGAATTTCTCATGAATTAGAGAGTTCATCTTCTGAGGTCAACTAAAGAAGAGGCAAAAACACAGT
TCCGAATTCTGCAGATATCCAGCACAGTGGCGGCCGCTCGAGTCTAGAGGGCCCGTTTAAACCCGCTGAT
CAGCCTCGACTGTGCCTTCTAGTTGCCAGCCATCTGTTGTTTGCCCCTCCCCCGTGCCTTCCTTGACCCT
GGAAGGTGCCACTCCCACTGTCCTTTCCTAATAAAATGAGGAAATTGCATCGCATTGTCTGAGTAGGTGT
CATTCTATTCTGGGGGGTGGGGTGGGGCAGGACAGCAAGGGGGAGGATTGGGAAGACAATAGCAGGCATG
CTGGGGATGCGGTGGGCTCTATGGCTTCTGAGGCGGAAAGAACCAGTGGCGGTAATACGGTTATCCACAG
AATCAGGGGATAACGCAGGAAAGAACATGTGAGCAAAAGGCCAGCAAAAGGCCAGGAACCGTAAAAAGGC
CGCGTTGCTGGCGTTTTTCCATAGGCTCCGCCCCCCTGACGAGCATCACAAAAATCGACGCTCAAGTCAG
AGGTGGCGAAACCCGACAGGACTATAAAGATACCAGGCGTTTCCCCCTGGAAGCTCCCTCGTGCGCTCTC
CTGTTCCGACCCTGCCGCTTACCGGATACCTGTCCGCCTTTCTCCCTTCGGGAAGCGTGGCGCTTTCTCA
TAGCTCACGCTGTAGGTATCTCAGTTCGGTGTAGGTCGTTCGCTCCAAGCTGGGCTGTGTGCACGAACCC
CCCGTTCAGCCCGACCGCTGCGCCTTATCCGGTAACTATCGTCTTGAGTCCAACCCGGTAAGACACGACT
TATCGCCACTGGCAGCAGCCACTGGTAACAGGATTAGCAGAGCGAGGTATGTAGGCGGTGCTACAGAGTT
CTTGAAGTGGTGGCCTAACTACGGCTACACTAGAAGAACAGTATTTGGTATCTGCGCTCTGCTGAAGCCA
GTTACCTTCGGAAAAAGAGTTGGTAGCTCTTGATCCGGCAAACAAACCACCGCTGGTAGCGGTGGTTTTT
TTGTTTGCAAGCAGCAGATTACGCGCAGAAAAAAAGGATCTCAAGAAGATCCTTTGATCTTTTCTACGGG
GTCTGACGCTCAGTGGAACGAAAACTCACGTTAAGGGATTTTGGTCATGAGATTATCAAAAAGGATCTTC
ACCTAGATCCTTTTAAATTAAAAATGAAGTTTTAAATCAATCTAAAGTATATATGAGTAACCTGAGGCTA
TGGCAGGGCCTGCCGCCCCGACGTTGGCTGCGAGCCCTGGGCCTTCACCCGAACTTGGGGGGTGGGGTGG
GGAAAAGGAAGAAACGCGGGCGTATTGGCCCCAATGGGGTCTCGGTGGGGTATCGACAGAGTGCCAGCCC
TGGGACCGAACCCCGCGTTTATGAACAAACGACCCAACACCGTGCGTTTTATTCTGTCTTTTTATTGCCG
TCATAGCGCGGGTTCCTTCCGGTATTGTCTCCTTCCGTGTTTCAGTTAGCCTCCCCCTAGGGTGGGCGAA
GAACTCCAGCATGAGATCCCCGCGCTGGAGGATCATCCAGCCGGCGTCCCGGAAAACGATTCCGAAGCCC
AACCTTTCATAGAAGGCGGCGGTGGAATCGAAATCTCGTGATGGCAGGTTGGGCGTCGCTTGGTCGGTCA
TTTCGAACCCCAGAGTCCCGCTCAGAAGAACTCGTCAAGAAGGCGATAGAAGGCGATGCGCTGCGAATCG
GGAGCGGCGATACCGTAAAGCACGAGGAAGCGGTCAGCCCATTCGCCGCCAAGCTCTTCAGCAATATCAC
GGGTAGCCAACGCTATGTCCTGATAGCGGTCCGCCACACCCAGCCGGCCACAGTCGATGAATCCAGAAAA
GCGGCCATTTTCCACCATGATATTCGGCAAGCAGGCATCGCCATGGGTCACGACGAGATCCTCGCCGTCG
GGCATGCTCGCCTTGAGCCTGGCGAACAGTTCGGCTGGCGCGAGCCCCTGATGCTCTTCGTCCAGATCAT
CCTGATCGACAAGACCGGCTTCCATCCGAGTACGTGCTCGCTCGATGCGATGTTTCGCTTGGTGGTCGAA
TGGGCAGGTAGCCGGATCAAGCGTATGCAGCCGCCGCATTGCATCAGCCATGATGGATACTTTCTCGGCA
GGAGCAAGGTGAGATGACAGGAGATCCTGCCCCGGCACTTCGCCCAATAGCAGCCAGTCCCTTCCCGCTT
CAGTGACAACGTCGAGCACAGCTGCGCAAGGAACGCCCGTCGTGGCCAGCCACGATAGCCGCGCTGCCTC
GTCTTGCAGTTCATTCAGGGCACCGGACAGGTCGGTCTTGACAAAAAGAACCGGGCGCCCCTGCGCTGAC
AGCCGGAACACGGCGGCATCAGAGCAGCCGATTGTCTGTTGTGCCCAGTCATAGCCGAATAGCCTCTCCA
CCCAAGCGGCCGGAGAACCTGCGTGCAATCCATCTTGTTCAATCATGCGAAACGATCCTCATCCTGTCTC
TTGATCGATCTTTGCAAAAGCCTAGGCCTCCAAAAAAGCCTCCTCACTACTTCTGGAATAGCTCAGAGGC
CGAGGCGGCCTCGGCCTCTGCATAAATAAAAAAAATTAGTCAGCCATGGGGCGGAGAATGGGCGGAACTG
GGCGGAGTTAGGGGCGGGATGGGCGGAGTTAGGGGCGGGACTATGGTTGCTGACTAATTGAGATGCATGC
TTTGCATACTTCTGCCTGCTGGGGAGCCTGGGGACTTTCCACACCTGGTTGCTGACTAATTGAGATGCAT
GCTTTGCATACTTCTGCCTGCTGGGGAGCCTGGGGACTTTCCACACCCTAACTGACACACATTCCACAGC
TGGTTCTTTCCGCCTCAGGACTCTTCCTTTTTCAATAAATCAATCTAAAGTATATATGAGTAAACTTGGT
CTGACAGTTACCAATGCTTAATCAGTGAGGCACCTATCTCAGCGATCTGTCTATTTCGTTCATCCATAGT
TGCCTGACTCCCCGTCGTGTAGATAACTACGATACGGGAGGGCTTACCATCTGGCCCCAGTGCTGCAATG
ATACCGCGAGACCCACGCTCACCGGCTCCAGATTTATCAGCAATAAACCAGCCAGCCGGAAGGGCCGAGC
GCAGAAGTGGTCCTGCAACTTTATCCGCCTCCATCCAGTCTATTAATTGTTGCCGGGAAGCTAGAGTAAG
TAGTTCGCCAGTTAATAGTTTGCGCAACGTTGTTGCCATTGCTACAGGCATCGTGGTGTCACGCTCGTCG
TTTGGTATGGCTTCATTCAGCTCCGGTTCCCAACGATCAAGGCGAGTTACATGATCCCCCATGTTGTGCA
AAAAAGCGGTTAGCTCCTTCGGTCCTCCGATCGTTGTCAGAAGTAAGTTGGCCGCAGTGTTATCACTCAT
GGTTATGGCAGCACTGCATAATTCTCTTACTGTCATGCCATCCGTAAGATGCTTTTCTGTGACTGGTGAG
TACTCAACCAAGTCATTCTGAGAATAGTGTATGCGGCGACCGAGTTGCTCTTGCCCGGCGTCAATACGGG
ATAATACCGCGCCACATAGCAGAACTTTAAAAGTGCTCATCATTGGAAAACGTTCTTCGGGGCGAAAACT
CTCAAGGATCTTACCGCTGTTGAGATCCAGTTCGATGTAACCCACTCGTGCACCCAACTGATCTTCAGCA
TCTTTTACTTTCACCAGCGTTTCTGGGTGAGCAAAAACAGGAAGGCAAAATGCCGCAAAAAAGGGAATAA
GGGCGACACGGAAATGTTGAATACTCATACTCTTCCTTTTTCAATATTATTGAAGCATTTATCAGGGTTA
TTGTCTCATGAGCGGATACATATTTGAATGTATTTAGAAAAATAAACAAATAGGGGTTCCGCGCACATTT
CCCCGAAAAGTGCCACCTG
[124 nt withheld, positions 5480-5603]
C
[91 nt withheld, positions 5605-5695]
A
[49 nt withheld, positions 5697-5745]
CCTTTGACGTTGGAGTCCACGTTCTTT
[37 nt withheld, positions 5773-5809]
ACCCTATCTCGGTCTATTCTTTTGATTTATAAGGGATTTTGCCGATTTCGGCCTATTGGTTAAAAAATGA
GCTGATTTAACAAAAATTTAACGCGAATTTTAACAAAATATTAACGCTTACAATTTACGCGCGCGTT
